>Addgene plasmid #187802 | DUX4_KBM pDonor221 | addgene full sequence | sequence record 372637 | Addgene NGS Result
GAGCGCAACGCAATTAATACGCGTACCGCTAGCCAGGAAGAGTTTGTAGAAACGCAAAAAGGCCATCCGT
CAGGATGGCCTTCTGCTTAGTTTGATGCCTGGCAGTTTATGGCGGGCGTCCTGCCCGCCACCCTCCGGGC
CGTTGCTTCACAACGTTCAAATCCGCTCCCGGCGGATTTGTCCTACTCAGGAGAGCGTTCACCGACAAAC
AACAGATAAAACGAAAGGCCCAGTCTTCCGACTGAGCCTTTCGTTTTATTTGATGCCTGGCAGTTCCCTA
CTCTCGCGTTAACGCTAGCATGGATGTTTTCCCAGTCACGACGTTGTAAAACGACGGCCAGTCTTAAGCT
CGGGCCCCAAATAATGATTTTATTTTGACTGATAGTGACCTGTTCGTTGCAACAAATTGATGAGCAATGC
TTTTTTATAATGCCAACTTTGTACAAAAAAGCAGGCTCCACCATGGCCCTCCCGACACCCTCGGACAGCA
CCCTCCCCGCGGAAGCCCGGGGACGAGGACGGCGACGGAGACTCGTTTGGACCCCGAGCCAAAGCGAGGC
CCTGCGAGCCTGCTTTGAGCGGAACCCGTACCCGGGCATCGCCACCAGAGAACGACTGGCCCAGGCCATC
GGCATTCCGGAGCCCAGGGTCCAGATTTGGTTTCAGAATGAGAGGTCACGCCAGCTGAGGCAGCACCGGC
GGGAATCTCGGCCCTGGCCCGGGAGACGCGGCCCGCCAGAAGGCCGGCGAAAGCGGACCGCCGTCACCGG
ATCCCAGACCGCCCTGCTCCTCCGAGCCTTTGAGAAGGATCGCTTTCCAGGCATCGCCGCCCGGGAGGAG
CTGGCCAGAGAGACGGGCCTCCCGGAGTCCAGGATTCAGATCTGGTTTCAGAATCGAAGGGCCAGGCACC
CGGGACAGGGTGGCAGGGCGCCCGCGCAGGCAGGCGGCCTGTGCAGCGCGGCCCCCGGCGGGGGTCACCC
TGCTCCCTCGTGGGTCGCCTTCGCCCACACCGGCGCGTGGGGAACGGGGCTTCCCGCACCCCACGTGCCC
TGCGCGCCTGGGGCTCTCCCACAGGGTGCTTTCGTGAGCCAGGCAGCGAGGGCCGCCCCCGCGCTGCAGC
CCAGCCAGGCCGCGCCGGCAGAGGGGATCTCCCAACCTGCCCCGGCGCGCGGGGATTTCGCCTACGCCGC
CCCGGCTCCTCCGGACGGGGCGCTCTCCCACCCTCAGGCTCCTCGCTGGCCTCCGCACCCGGGCAAAAGC
CGGGAGGACCGGGACCCGCAGCGCGACGGCCTGCCGGGCCCCTGCGCGGTGGCACAGCCTGGGCCCGCTC
AAGCGGGGCCGCAGGGCCAAGGGGTGCTTGCGCCACCCACGTCCCAGGGGAGTCCGTGGTGGGGCTGGGG
CCGGGGTCCCCAGGTCGCCGGGGCGGCGTGGGAACCCCAAGCCGGGGCAGCTCCACCTCCCCAGCCCGCG
CCCCCGGACGCCTCCGCCTCCGCGCGGCAGGGGCAGATGCAAGGCATCCCGGCGCCCTCCCAGGCGCTCC
AGGAGCCGGCGCCCTGGTCTGCACTCCCCTGCGGCCTGCTGCTGGATGAGCTCCTGGCGAGCCCGGAGTT
TCTGCAGCAGGCGCAACCTCTCCTAGAAACGGAGGCCCCGGGGGAGCTGGAGGCCTCGGAAGAGGCCGCC
TCGCTGGAAGCACCCCTCAGCGAGGAAGAGGAGCTTGACCCAGCTTTCTTGTACAAAGTTGGCATTATAA
GAAAGCATTGCTTATCAATTTGTTGCAACGAACAGGTCACTATCAGTCAAAATAAAATCATTATTTGCCA
TCCAGCTGATATCCCCTATAGTGAGTCGTATTACATGGTCATAGCTGTTTCCTGGCAGCTCTGGCCCGTG
TCTCAAAATCTCTGATGTTACATTGCACAAGATAAAAATATATCATCATGAACAATAAAACTGTCTGCTT
ACATAAACAGTAATACAAGGGGTGTTATGAGCCATATTCAACGGGAAACGTCGAGGCCGCGATTAAATTC
CAACATGGATGCTGATTTATATGGGTATAAATGGGCTCGCGATAATGTCGGGCAATCAGGTGCGACAATC
TATCGCTTGTATGGGAAGCCCGATGCGCCAGAGTTGTTTCTGAAACATGGCAAAGGTAGCGTTGCCAATG
ATGTTACAGATGAGATGGTCAGACTAAACTGGCTGACGGAATTTATGCCTCTTCCGACCATCAAGCATTT
TATCCGTACTCCTGATGATGCATGGTTACTCACCACTGCGATCCCCGGAAAAACAGCATTCCAGGTATTA
GAAGAATATCCTGATTCAGGTGAAAATATTGTTGATGCGCTGGCAGTGTTCCTGCGCCGGTTGCATTCGA
TTCCTGTTTGTAATTGTCCTTTTAACAGCGATCGCGTATTTCGTCTCGCTCAGGCGCAATCACGAATGAA
TAACGGTTTGGTTGATGCGAGTGATTTTGATGACGAGCGTAATGGCTGGCCTGTTGAACAAGTCTGGAAA
GAAATGCATAAACTTTTGCCATTCTCACCGGATTCAGTCGTCACTCATGGTGATTTCTCACTTGATAACC
TTATTTTTGACGAGGGGAAATTAATAGGTTGTATTGATGTTGGACGAGTCGGAATCGCAGACCGATACCA
GGATCTTGCCATCCTATGGAACTGCCTCGGTGAGTTTTCTCCTTCATTACAGAAACGGCTTTTTCAAAAA
TATGGTATTGATAATCCTGATATGAATAAATTGCAGTTTCATTTGATGCTCGATGAGTTTTTCTAATCAG
AATTGGTTAATTGGTTGTAACACTGGCAGAGCATTACGCTGACTTGACGGGACGGCGCAAGCTCATGACC
AAAATCCCTTAACGTGAGTTACGCGTCGTTCCACTGAGCGTCAGACCCCGTAGAAAAGATCAAAGGATCT
TCTTGAGATCCTTTTTTTCTGCGCGTAATCTGCTGCTTGCAAACAAAAAAACCACCGCTACCAGCGGTGG
TTTGTTTGCCGGATCAAGAGCTACCAACTCTTTTTCCGAAGGTAACTGGCTTCAGCAGAGCGCAGATACC
AAATACTGTTCTTCTAGTGTAGCCGTAGTTAGGCCACCACTTCAAGAACTCTGTAGCACCGCCTACATAC
CTCGCTCTGCTAATCCTGTTACCAGTGGCTGCTGCCAGTGGCGATAAGTCGTGTCTTACCGGGTTGGACT
CAAGACGATAGTTACCGGATAAGGCGCAGCGGTCGGGCTGAACGGGGGGTTCGTGCACACAGCCCAGCTT
GGAGCGAACGACCTACACCGAACTGAGATACCTACAGCGTGAGCTATGAGAAAGCGCCACGCTTCCCGAA
GGGAGAAAGGCGGACAGGTATCCGGTAAGCGGCAGGGTCGGAACAGGAGAGCGCACGAGGGAGCTTCCAG
GGGGAAACGCCTGGTATCTTTATAGTCCTGTCGGGTTTCGCCACCTCTGACTTGAGCGTCGATTTTTGTG
ATGCTCGTCAGGGGGGCGGAGCCTATGGAAAAACGCCAGCAACGCGGCCTTTTTACGGTTCCTGGCCTTT
TGCTGGCCTTTTGCTCACATGTTCTTTCCTGCGTTATCCCCTGATTCTGTGGATAACCGTATTACCGCCT
TTGAGTGAGCTGATACCGCTCGCCGCAGCCGAACGACCGAGCGCAGCGAGTCAGTGAGCGAGGAAGCGGA
AGAGCGCCCAATACGCAAACCGCCTCTCCCCGCGCGTTGGCCGATTCATTAATGCAGCTGGCACGACAGG
TTTCCCGACTGGAAAGCGGGCAGT
Features (pLannotate 1.2.2; 10 found; start..end, strand, type, name):
     57..84      -  terminator     rrnB T2 terminator: transcription terminator T2 from the E. coli rrnB gene
    216..259     +  terminator     rrnB T1 terminator: Escherichia coli rrnB; transcription terminator T1 from the E. coli rrnB gene
    306..342     -  CDS            lacZα (fragment): LacZα fragment of β-galactosidase; lacZ fragment
    358..457     +  protein_bind   attL1: mutant version of attL; recombination site for the Gateway® LR reaction LR Clonase™
    463..1710    +  CDS            DUX4: DUX4_HUMAN - Also known as DUX10. Experimental evidence at protein level: Swiss-Prot protein existence level 1. [Isoform 2]: Probably inactive as a transcriptional activator, due to the absence of the C-terminal region that is important for transcriptional activation. Can inhibit transcriptional activation mediated by isoform 1. Heterologous expression of isoform 2 has no deleterious effect on cell survival. From Homo sapiens (Human).
   1718..1817    -  protein_bind   attL2: mutant version of attL; recombination site for the Gateway® LR reaction LR Clonase™
   1835..1853    -  promoter       T7 promoter: promoter for bacteriophage T7 RNA polymerase
   1987..2796    +  CDS            KanR: aminoglycoside phosphotransferase; aph(3')-Ia; confers resistance to kanamycin in bacteria or G418 (Geneticin®) in eukaryotes
   2943..3531    +  rep_origin     ori: high-copy-number ColE1/pMB1/pBR322/pUC origin of replication
   3714..2       +  CDS            lacI (fragment) (across the origin): lac repressor; lacI; The lac repressor binds to the lac operator to inhibit transcription in E. coli. This inhibition can be relieved by adding lactose or isopropyl-β-D-thiogalactopyranoside (IPTG).
