[The description below was written by a language model from this plasmid's Addgene catalogue record and pLannotate feature annotations shown in this document.]
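Description:
DUX4_KBM pDonor221 is a Gateway entry clone of about 3.8 kb, built in the pDonor221 backbone and carrying a mutant version of the human transcription factor DUX4. It is propagated in E. coli from a high-copy ColE1/pUC-type origin and selected with kanamycin through an aminoglycoside phosphotransferase (KanR) gene. The backbone also contains the rrnB T1 and T2 transcription terminators upstream of the cloning region, which insulate the insert from read-through transcription. A T7 promoter lies just outside attL2, and short lacZα and lacI fragments are annotated as backbone remnants with no evident functional role here.

The payload is the DUX4 coding sequence, roughly 1.25 kb, flanked by attL1 and attL2 sites. The record describes the insert as DUX4-KBM and specifies a deletion of residues E414 to L424, near the C-terminal end of the protein. It does not spell out what KBM stands for or what the deleted motif does. Although the catalogue lists the vector type as mammalian expression, the feature table shows no eukaryotic promoter, polyadenylation signal, tag or reporter, so the plasmid itself is not an expression construct. Instead, the attL sites allow the open reading frame to be transferred by an LR Clonase reaction into attR-containing destination vectors, which supply the promoter and any fusion tags needed. The associated publication concerns human transcription factor protein interaction networks, which suggests that this clone serves as a source for expression constructs comparing the deletion mutant with wild-type DUX4 in interaction studies.
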