Addgene plasmid #187802: DUX4_KBM pDonor221
Purpose: DUX4 with KBM (p. E414-L424 deletion) entry clone
Depositing lab: Markku Varjosalo. Depositing organization: University of Helsinki, Institute of Biotechnology. Publication: Human transcription factor protein interaction networks. Goos H, Kinnunen M, Salokas K, Tan Z, Liu X, Yadav L, Zhang Q, Wei GH, Varjosalo M. Nat Commun. 2022 Feb 9;13(1):766. doi: 10.1038/s41467-022-28341-5. PubMed 35140242.
Backbone
  Vector backbone: pDonor221
  Vector type: Mammalian Expression
Growth in bacteria
  Bacterial resistance: Kanamycin, 50 μg/mL
  Growth temperature: 37°C
  Growth strain: DH5alpha
  Copy number: High Copy
Gene/Insert
  Gene/Insert name: DUX4-KBM
  Species: H. sapiens (human)
  Mutation: p. E414-L424 deletion
  Entrez Gene: DUX4 (a.k.a. DUX4L)
  Cloning method: Gateway Cloning
Terms and licenses: Academic/Nonprofit Terms; Industry Terms: Not Available to Industry
How to cite: DUX4_KBM pDonor221 was a gift from Markku Varjosalo (Addgene plasmid # 187802 ; http://n2t.net/addgene:187802 ; RRID:Addgene_187802)
